>Addgene plasmid #146387 | pAc5.1B-lambdaN-HA-DmGW182_1-605-dsRNAres_G | depositor full sequence | sequence record 288832 | Full Sequence
CTTCAAGGAATTAATTCTATATTCTAAAAACACAAATGATACTTCTAAAAAAAATCATGAATGGCATCAA
CTCTGAATCAAATCTTTGCAGATGCACCTACTTCTCATTTCCACTGTCACATCATTTTTCCAGATCTCGC
TGCCTGTTATGTGGCCCACAAACCAAGACACGTTTTATGGCCATTAAAGCTGGCTGATCGTCGCCAAACA
CCAAATACATATCAATATGTACATTCGAGAAAGAAGCGATCAAAGAAGCGTCTTCGGGCGAGTAGGAGAA
TGCGGAGGAGAAGGAGAACGAGCTGATCTAGTATCTCTCCACAATCCAATGCCAACTGACCAACTGGCCA
TATTCGGAGCAATTTGAAGCCAATTTCCATCGCCTGGCGATCGCTCCATTCTTGGCTATATGTTTTTCAC
CGTTCCCGGGGCCATTTTCAAAGACTCGTCGGTAAGATAAGATTGTGTCACTCGCTGTCTCTCTTCATTT
GTCGAAGAATGCTGAGGAATTTCGCGATGACGTCGGCGAGTATTTTGAAGAATGAGAATAATTTGTATTT
ATACGAAAATCAGTTAGTGGAATTTTCTACAAAAACATGTTATCTATAGATAATTTTGTTGCAAAATATG
TTGACTATGACAAAGATTGTATGTATATACCTTTAATGTATTCTCATTTTCTTATGTATTTATAATGGCA
ATGATGATACTGATGATATTTTAAGATGATGCCAGACCACAGGCTGATTTCTGCGTCTTTTGCCGAACGC
AGTGCATGTGCGGTTGTTGTTTTTTGGAATAGTTTCAATTTTCGGACTGTCCGCTTTGATTTCAGTTTCT
TGGCTTATTCAAAAAGCAAAGTAAAGCCAAAAAAGCGAGATGGCAATACCAAATGCGGCAAAACGGTAGT
GGAAGGAAAGGGGTGCGGGGCAGCGGAAGGAAGGGTGGGGCGGGGCGTGGCGGGGTCTGTGGCTGGGCGC
GACGTCACCGACGTTGGAGCCACTCCTTTGACCATGTGTGCGTGTGTGTATTATTCGTGTCTCGCCACTC
GCCGGTTGTTTTTTTCTTTTTATCTCGCTCTCTCTAGCGCCATCTCGTACGCATGCTCAACGCACCGCAT
GTTGCCGTGTCCTTTATGCGTCATTTTGGCTCGAAATAGGCAATTATTTAAACAAAGATTAGTCAACGAA
AACGCTAAAATAAATAAGTCTACAATATGGTTACTTATTGCCATGTGTGTGCAGCCAACGATAGCAACAA
AAGCAACAACACAGTGGCTTTCCCTCTTTCACTTTTTGTTTGCAAGCGCGTGCGAGCAAGACGGCACGAC
CGGCAAACGCAATTACGCTGACAAAGAGCAGACGAAGTTTTGGCCGAAAAACATCAAGGCGCCTGATACG
AATGCATTTGCAATAACAATTGCGATATTTAATATTGTTTATGAAGCTGTTTGACTTCAAAACACACAAA
AAAAAAAATAAAACAAATTATTTGAAAGAGAATTAGGAATCGGACAGCTTATCGTTACGGGCTAACAGCA
CACCGAGACGAAATAGCTTACCTGACGTCACAGCCTCTGGAAGAACTGCCGCCAAGCAGAGAGAGAGAGA
AAAAGAGGGAGAGCAGCTTAGACCGCATGTGCTTGTGTGTGAGGCGTCTCTCTCTTCGTCTCCTGTTTGC
GCAAACGCATAGACTGCACTGAGAAAATCGATTACCTATTTTTTATGAATGAATATTTGCACTATTACTA
TTCAAAACTATTAAGATAGCAATCACATTCAATAGCCAAATACTATACCACCTGAGCGATGCAACGAAAT
GATCAATTTGAGCAAAAATGCTGCATATTTAGGACGGCATCATTATAGAAATGCTTCTTGCTGTGTACTT
TTCTCTCGTCTGGCAGCTGTTTCGCCGTTATTGTTAAAACCGGCTTAAGTTAGGTGTGTTTTCTACGACT
AGTGATGCCCCTACTAGAAGATGTGTGTTGCACAAATGTCCCTGAATAACCAATTTGAAGTGCAGATAGC
AGTAAACGTAAGCTAATATGAATATTATTTAACTGTAATGTTTTAATATCGCTGGACATTACTAATAAAC
CCACTATAAACACATGTACATATGTATGTTTTGGCATACAATGAGTAGTTGGGGAAAAAATGTGTAAAAG
CACCGTGACCATCACAGCATAAAGATAACCAGCTGAAGTATCGAATATGAGTAACCCCCAAATTGAATCA
CATGCCGCAACTGATAGGACCCATGGAAGTACACTCTTCATGGCGATATACAAGACACACACAAGCACGA
ACACCCAGTTGCGGAGGAAATTCTCCGTAAATGAAAACCCAATCGGCGAACAATTCATACCCATATATGG
TAAAAGTTTTGAACGCGACTTGAGAGCGGAGAGCATTGCGGCTGATAAGGTTTTAGCGCTAAGCGGGCTT
TATAAAACGGGCTGCGGGACCAGTTTTCATATCACTACCGTTTGAGTTCTTGTGCTGTGTGGATACTCCT
CCCGACACAAAGCCGCTCCATCAGCCAGCAGTCGTCTAATCCAGAGACCCCGGATCGGGGTACCAACATG
GACGCACAAACACGACGACGTGAGCGTCGCGCTGAGAAACAAGCTCAATGGAAAGCTGCAAACGGTGGAT
CTCCTCCACATATGGCTTACCCATACGATGTTCCAGATTACGCTCCTCCAAGCTTGAATTCTGCAGATAT
CCAGCACAGTGGCGGCCGCATGCGTGAAGCCCTTTTTTCCCAAGATGGCTGGGGCTGTCAGCATGTTAAC
CAGGATACTAATTGGGAAGTTCCCAGTTCGCCAGAACCAGCCAATAAGGATGCACCCGGTCCACCAATGT
GGAAGCCAAGCATTAACAATGGTACTGATCTTTGGGAGTCCAATTTGAGAAACGGAGGTCAGCCGGCCGC
ACAGCAAGTTCCAAAGCCGTCGTGGGGTCATACACCATCCTCTAACTTAGGTGGAACATGGGGTGAGGAC
GACGATGGCGCCGATAGTAGTAGTGTGTGGACTGGAGGAGCTGTTAGCAACGCGGGATCCGGAGCTGCAG
TGGGAGTAAACCAAGCCGGAGTTAATGTCGGTCCAGGCGGTGTTGTTTCGTCTGGCGGACCTCAGTGGGG
ACAAGGTGTCGTTGGCGTCGGACTTGGATCAACTGGCGGAAATGGTTCCAGTAACATTACAGGCTCTTCG
GGCGTTGCCACGGGAAGCAGTGGCAATTCAAGTAATGCCGGAAATGGATGGGGCGATCCACGCGAGATTC
GTCCACTGGGCGTCGGAGGATCGATGGACATCCGTAACGTCGAGCACCGTGGAGGAAATGGATCAGGCGC
CACATCCAGTGACCCGCGTGATATCCGTATGATTGACCCACGCGATCCAATCCGGGGCGACCCACGCGGC
ATTTCAGGACGCCTCAACGGTACGTCAGAGATGTGGGGACACCACCCGCAGATGTCGCACAATCAACTGC
AGGGAATTAATAAGATGGTCGGACAGAGCGTTGCGACAGCTAGTACGAGCGTTGGCACGTCAGGATCCGG
AATTGGACCAGGCGGACCGGGACCAAGCACGGTTTCGGGAAACATTCCGACGCAATGGGGTCCAGCCCAG
CCCGTTAGTGTCGGAGTTAGCGGACCGAAGGATATGTCGAAGCAAATTAGCGGCTGGGAAGAGCCGTCGC
CTCCCCCACAACGCCGTAGCATCCCAAATTATGACGACGGAACGTCCCTCTGGGGACAACAGACACGCGT
CCCGGCCGCTAGTGGACATTGGAAGGATATGACAGACTCCATTGGACGCAGCAGCCACCTGATGCGCGGA
CAGAGTCAGACCGGCGGAATTGGCATTGCTGGAGTTGGAAATAGCAATGTTCCAGTGGGAGCCAATCCAA
GTAATCCTATAAGCAGTGTAGTTGGACCTCAAGCCCGGATTCCATCTGTGGGCGGCGTACAACACAAACC
AGACGGCGGCGCTATGTGGGTGCATTCCGGCAATGTAGGTGGCAGAAATAATGTTGCTGCTGTTACTACT
TGGGGAGATGACACTCATAGCGTTAATGTCGGCGCTCCCAGCAGTGGCAGTGTATCCAGCAACAATTGGG
TTGATGACAAGTCCAACTCAACCTTGGCACAAAACTCTTGGAGCGACCCGGCCCCTGTTGGAGTTAGTTG
GGGCAATAAGCAAAGCAAACCGCCAAGCAATAGTGCTTCATCAGGTTGGAGCACTGCTGCGGGCGTGGTG
GATGGGGTTGATCTAGGATCTGAGTGGAACACGCACGGGGGGATTATTGGAAAATCTCAGCAACAACAAA
AACTAGCGGGACTTAACGTGGGAATGGTGAACGTAATTAACGCGGAGATCATTAAGCAAAGCAAGCAATA
CAGGATCCTTGTCGAGAACGGCTTTAAAAAGGAAGATGTAGAGCGGGCATTAGTGATTGCTAATATGAAC
ATCGAAGAGGCAGCCGATATGCTCCGTGCCAACTCATCCCTATCAATGGATGGTTGGCGTCGACATGATG
AGTCCCTTGGATCTTAATCTAGAGGGCCCGCGGTTCGAAGGTAAGCCTATCCCTAACCCTCTCCTCGGTC
TCGATTCTACGCGTACCGGTCATCATCACCATCACCATTGAGTTTAAACCCGCTGATCAGCCTCGACTGT
GCCTTCTAAGGCCTGAGCTCGCTGATCAGCCTCGATCGAGGATCCAGACATGATAAGATACATTGATGAG
TTTGGACAAACCACAACTAGAATGCAGTGAAAAAAATGCTTTATTTGTGAAATTTGTGATGCTATTGCTT
TATTTGTAACCATTATAAGCTGCAATAAACAAGTTAACAACAACAATTGCATTCATTTTATGTTTCAGGT
TCAGGGGGAGGTGTGGGAGGTTTTTTAAAGCAAGTAAAACCTCTACAAATGTGGTATGGCTGATTATGAT
CAGTCGACCGATGCCCTTGAGAGCCTTCAACCCAGTCAGCTCCTTCCGGTGGGCGCGGGGCATGACTATC
GTCGCCGCACTTATGACTGTCTTCTTTATCATGCAACTCGTAGGACAGGTGCCGGCAGCGCTCTGGGTCA
TTTTCGGCGAGGACCGCTTTCGCTGGAGCGCGACGATGATCGGCCTGTCGCTTGCGGTATTCGGAATCTT
GCACGCCCTCGCTCAAGCCTTCGTCACTGGTCCCGCCACCAAACGTTTCGGCGAGAAGCAGGCCATTATC
GCCGGCATGGCGGCCGACGCGCTGGGCTACGTCTTGCTGGCGTTCGCGACGCGAGGCTGGATGGCCTTCC
CCATTATGATTCTTCTCGCTTCCGGCGGCATCGGGATGCCCGCGTTGCAGGCCATGCTGTCCAGGCAGGT
AGATGACGACCATCAGGGACAGCTTCAAGGATCGCTCGCGGCTCTTACCAGCCAGCAAAAGGCCAGGAAC
CGTAAAAAGGCCGCGTTGCTGGCGTTTTTCCATAGGCTCCGCCCCCCTGACGAGCATCACAAAAATCGAC
GCTCAAGTCAGAGGTGGCGAAACCCGACAGGACTATAAAGATACCAGGCGTTTCCCCCTGGAAGCTCCCT
CGTGCGCTCTCCTGTTCCGACCCTGCCGCTTACCGGATACCTGTCCGCCTTTCTCCCTTCGGGAAGCGTG
GCGCTTTCTCAATGCTCACGCTGTAGGTATCTCAGTTCGGTGTAGGTCGTTCGCTCCAAGCTGGGCTGTG
TGCACGAACCCCCCGTTCAGCCCGACCGCTGCGCCTTATCCGGTAACTATCGTCTTGAGTCCAACCCGGT
AAGACACGACTTATCGCCACTGGCAGCAGCCACTGGTAACAGGATTAGCAGAGCGAGGTATGTAGGCGGT
GCTACAGAGTTCTTGAAGTGGTGGCCTAACTACGGCTACACTAGAAGGACAGTATTTGGTATCTGCGCTC
TGCTGAAGCCAGTTACCTTCGGAAAAAGAGTTGGTAGCTCTTGATCCGGCAAACAAACCACCGCTGGTAG
CGGTGGTTTTTTTGTTTGCAAGCAGCAGATTACGCGCAGAAAAAAAGGATCTCAAGAAGATCCTTTGATC
TTTTCTACGGGGTCTGACGCTCAGTGGAACGAAAACTCACGTTAAGGGATTTTGGTCATGAGATTATCAA
AAAGGATCTTCACCTAGATCCTTTTAAATTAAAAATGAAGTTTTAAATCAATCTAAAGTATATATGAGTA
AACTTGGTCTGACAGTTACCAATGCTTAATCAGTGAGGCACCTATCTCAGCGATCTGTCTATTTCGTTCA
TCCATAGTTGCCTGACTCCCCGTCGTGTAGATAACTACGATACGGGAGGGCTTACCATCTGGCCCCAGTG
CTGCAATGATACCGCGAGACCCACGCTCACCGGCTCCAGATTTATCAGCAATAAACCAGCCAGCCGGAAG
GGCCGAGCGCAGAAGTGGTCCTGCAACTTTATCCGCCTCCATCCAGTCTATTAATTGTTGCCGGGAAGCT
AGAGTAAGTAGTTCGCCAGTTAATAGTTTGCGCAACGTTGTTGCCATTGCTGCAGGCATCGTGGTGTCAC
GCTCGTCGTTTGGTATGGCTTCATTCAGCTCCGGTTCCCAACGATCAAGGCGAGTTACATGATCCCCCAT
GTTGTGCAAAAAAGCGGTTAGCTCCTTCGGTCCTCCGATCGTTGTCAGAAGTAAGTTGGCCGCAGTGTTA
TCACTCATGGTTATGGCAGCACTGCATAATTCTCTTACTGTCATGCCATCCGTAAGATGCTTTTCTGTGA
CTGGTGAGTACTCAACCAAGTCATTCTGAGAATAGTGTATGCGGCGACCGAGTTGCTCTTGCCCGGCGTC
AACACGGGATAATACCGCGCCACATAGCAGAACTTTAAAAGTGCTCATCATTGGAAAACGTTCTTCGGGG
CGAAAACTCTCAAGGATCTTACCGCTGTTGAGATCCAGTTCGATGTAACCCACTCGTGCACCCAACTGAT
CTTCAGCATCTTTTACTTTCACCAGCGTTTCTGGGTGAGCAAAAACAGGAAGGCAAAATGCCGCAAAAAA
GGGAATAAGGGCGACACGGAAATGTTGAATACTCATACTCTTCCTTTTTCAATATTATTGAAGCATTTAT
CAGGGTTATTGTCTCATGAGCGGATACATATTTGAATGTATTTAGAAAAATAAACAAATAGGGGTTCCGC
GCACATTTCCCCGAAAAGTGCCACCTGACGTCTAAGAAACCATTATTATCATGACATTAACCTATAAAAA
TAGGCGTATCACGAGGCCCTTTCGT
Features (pLannotate 1.2.2; 11 found; start..end, strand, type, name):
     56..2568    +  promoter       Ac5 promoter: Drosophila melanogaster actin 5C promoter
   2588..2653    +  CDS            N (fragment): REGN_LAMBD - Experimental evidence at protein level: Swiss-Prot protein existence level 1. Plays a role as a transcriptional antitermination factor that allows the virus to initiate its lytic phase. Activates expression of the delayed viral early genes by modifying host RNA polymerase (RNAP) into a form that is resistant to termination signals. This antitermination function requires the host NusA protein which serves to stabilize the interaction between antitermination protein N and host RNA polymerase. From Escherichia phage lambda (Bacteriophage lambda).
   2678..2704    +  CDS            3xHA (fragment): three tandem HA epitope tags
   2750..4564    +  CDS            gw (fragment): GAWKY_DROME - Also known as GW182 From Drosophila melanogaster (Fruit fly).
   4590..4631    +  CDS            V5 tag: epitope tag from simian virus 5
   4731..4865    -  polyA_signal   SV40 poly(A) signal: SV40 polyadenylation signal
   4888..4972    -  CDS            large T antigen (fragment): large T antigen from SV40 (simian virus 40)
   4973..5443    +  CDS            TcR (fragment): tetracycline efflux protein; tet; confers resistance to tetracycline
   5487..6075    -  rep_origin     ori: high-copy-number ColE1/pMB1/pBR322/pUC origin of replication
   6246..7106    -  CDS            AmpR: β-lactamase; bla; confers resistance to ampicillin, carbenicillin, and related antibiotics
   7107..7211    -  promoter       AmpR promoter: bla
