[The description below was written by a language model from this plasmid's Addgene catalogue record and pLannotate feature annotations shown in this document.]
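Description:
pAc5.1B-lambdaN-HA-DmGW182_1-605-dsRNAres_G is a 7,305 nt insect-cell expression plasmid. The catalogue lists the backbone as unknown, but the name and feature layout point to a pAc5.1-type vector. It is propagated in E. coli through a ColE1/pUC-type origin and selected with ampicillin via the bla gene and its own promoter. The record describes it as low copy, although the annotated origin is of the high-copy class. A fragment of a tetracycline resistance gene and a piece of SV40 large T antigen sequence are also annotated. These appear to be backbone remnants rather than functional elements, and no marker for selection in insect cells is annotated.

Expression is driven by the constitutive Drosophila melanogaster actin 5C promoter and terminated by an SV40 polyadenylation signal. The open reading frame begins with a short fragment of the bacteriophage lambda N protein, the peptide that binds BoxB RNA hairpins. This is followed by an HA epitope (annotated as a fragment of a 3xHA tag) and then residues 1–605 of Drosophila GW182 (gawky, gw). A V5 tag is annotated just downstream of the insert, but the record does not say whether it is in frame and translated. The "dsRNAres" designation indicates that the coding sequence has been altered to resist a dsRNA directed against the endogenous transcript. This would allow the fragment to be expressed in cells depleted of native GW182.

The lambdaN fusion suits tethering assays, in which the protein is recruited to a BoxB-containing reporter mRNA. This allows the N-terminal region of GW182 to be tested for a role in translational repression and mRNA decay in microRNA-mediated silencing. The HA tag allows detection or immunoprecipitation.
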