Addgene plasmid #146387: pAc5.1B-lambdaN-HA-DmGW182_1-605-dsRNAres_G
Purpose: Insect Expression of DmGW182_1-605-dsRNAres
Depositing lab: Elisa Izaurralde. Depositing organization: Max Planck Institute for Developmental Biology. Publication: The silencing domain of GW182 interacts with PABPC1 to promote translational repression and degradation of microRNA targets and is required for target release. Zekri L, Huntzinger E, Heimstadt S, Izaurralde E. Mol Cell Biol. 2009 Dec;29(23):6220-31. doi: 10.1128/MCB.01081-09. Epub 2009 Sep 21. PubMed 19797087.
Backbone
  Vector backbone: Unknown
  Vector type: Insect Expression
Growth in bacteria
  Bacterial resistance: Ampicillin, 100 μg/mL
  Growth temperature: 37°C
  Growth strain: DH5alpha
  Copy number: Low Copy
Gene/Insert
  Gene/Insert name: DmGW182_1-605-dsRNAres
  Species: D. melanogaster (fly)
  Entrez Gene: gw (a.k.a. Dmel_CG31992, CG11484, CG31992, CG9905, Dmel\CG31992, GQ182, GW, GW182, Gw, Gw182, anon-EST:Posey205, dGW182, gw182)
  Cloning method: Unknown
Terms and licenses: Academic/Nonprofit Terms; Industry Terms: Not Available to Industry
Depositor comments: sequence given by NM_166780.1 varA. Plasmids from this collection were made available to the research community and donated after the lab closed. Please note that the sequence provided by the depositing laboratory may be theoretical/predicted or based on Sanger sequencing results. There may be discrepancies between sequencing results obtained by Addgene and the depositor sequence. If an Addgene verified sequence is not available, please contact before placing your order to request that our lab fully sequence the plasmid.
How to cite: pAc5.1B-lambdaN-HA-DmGW182_1-605-dsRNAres_G was a gift from Elisa Izaurralde (Addgene plasmid # 146387 ; http://n2t.net/addgene:146387 ; RRID:Addgene_146387)
